>Addgene plasmid #106759 | gh88 | addgene full sequence | sequence record 225627 | Addgene NGS Result
GAGGGCCTATTTCCCATGATTCCTTCATATTTGCATATACGATACAAGGCTGTTAGAGAGATAATTGGAA
TTAATTTGACTGTAAACACAAAGATATTAGTACAAAATACGTGACGTAGAAAGTAATAATTTCTTGGGTA
GTTTGCAGTTTTAAAATTATGTTTTAAAATGGACTATCATATGCTTACCGTAACTTGAAAGTATTTCGAT
TTCTTGGCTTTATATATCTTGTGGAAAGGACGAAACACCGCCTCCACGCCTGCGGACGCGGTTTTAGAGC
TAGAAATAGCAAGTTAAAATAAGGCTAGTCCGTTATCAACTTGAAAAAGTGGCACCGAGTCGGTGCTTTT
TTGTTTTAGAGCTAGAAATAGCAAGTTAAAATAAGGCTAGTCCGTTTTTAGCGCGTGCGCCAATTCTGCA
GACAAATGGCTCTAGAGGGCCGCAGGAACCCCTAGTGATGGAGTTGGCCACTCCCTCTCTGCGCGCTCGC
TCGCTCACTGAGGCCGGGCGACCAAAGGTCGCCCGACGCCCGGGCTTTGCCCGGGCGGCCTCAGTGAGCG
AGCGAGCGCGCAGCTGCCTGCAGGGGCGCCTGATGCGGTATTTTCTCCTTACGCATCTGTGCGGTATTTC
ACACCGCATA
[95 nt withheld, positions 641-735]
T
[46 nt withheld, positions 737-782]
C
[141 nt withheld, positions 784-924]
CCTTTGACGTTGGAGTCCACGTTCTTT
[37 nt withheld, positions 952-988]
ACTCTATCTCGGGCTATTCTTTTGATTTATAAGGGATTTTGCCGATTTCGGTCTATTGGTTAAAAAATGA
GCTGATTTAACAAAAATTTAACGCGAATTTTAACAAAATATTAACGTTTACAATTTTATGGTGCACTCTC
AGTACAATCTGCTCTGATGCCGCATAGTTAAGCCAGCCCCGACACCCGCCAACACCCGCTGACGCGCCCT
GACGGGCTTGTCTGCTCCCGGCATCCGCTTACAGACAAGCTGTGACCGTCTCCGGGAGCTGCATGTGTCA
GAGGTTTTCACCGTCATCACCGAAACGCGCGAGACGAAAGGGCCTCGTGATACGCCTATTTTTATAGGTT
AATGTCATGATAATAATGGTTTCTTAGACGTCAGGTGGCACTTTTCGGGGAAATGTGCGCGGAACCCCTA
TTTGTTTATTTTTCTAAATACATTCAAATATGTATCCGCTCATGAGACAATAACCCTGATAAATGCTTCA
ATAATATTGAAAAAGGAAGAGTATGAGTATTCAACATTTCCGTGTCGCCCTTATTCCCTTTTTTGCGGCA
TTTTGCCTTCCTGTTTTTGCTCACCCAGAAACGCTGGTGAAAGTAAAAGATGCTGAAGATCAGTTGGGTG
CACGAGTGGGTTACATCGAACTGGATCTCAACAGCGGTAAGATCCTTGAGAGTTTTCGCCCCGAAGAACG
TTTTCCAATGATGAGCACTTTTAAAGTTCTGCTATGTGGCGCGGTATTATCCCGTATTGACGCCGGGCAA
GAGCAACTCGGTCGCCGCATACACTATTCTCAGAATGACTTGGTTGAGTACTCACCAGTCACAGAAAAGC
ATCTTACGGATGGCATGACAGTAAGAGAATTATGCAGTGCTGCCATAACCATGAGTGATAACACTGCGGC
CAACTTACTTCTGACAACGATCGGAGGACCGAAGGAGCTAACCGCTTTTTTGCACAACATGGGGGATCAT
GTAACTCGCCTTGATCGTTGGGAACCGGAGCTGAATGAAGCCATACCAAACGACGAGCGTGACACCACGA
TGCCTGTAGCAATGGCAACAACGTTGCGCAAACTATTAACTGGCGAACTACTTACTCTAGCTTCCCGGCA
ACAATTAATAGACTGGATGGAGGCGGATAAAGTTGCAGGACCACTTCTGCGCTCGGCCCTTCCGGCTGGC
TGGTTTATTGCTGATAAATCTGGAGCCGGTGAGCGTGGAAGCCGCGGTATCATTGCAGCACTGGGGCCAG
ATGGTAAGCCCTCCCGTATCGTAGTTATCTACACGACGGGGAGTCAGGCAACTATGGATGAACGAAATAG
ACAGATCGCTGAGATAGGTGCCTCACTGATTAAGCATTGGTAACTGTCAGACCAAGTTTACTCATATATA
CTTTAGATTGATTTAAAACTTCATTTTTAATTTAAAAGGATCTAGGTGAAGATCCTTTTTGATAATCTCA
TGACCAAAATCCCTTAACGTGAGTTTTCGTTCCACTGAGCGTCAGACCCCGTAGAAAAGATCAAAGGATC
TTCTTGAGATCCTTTTTTTCTGCGCGTAATCTGCTGCTTGCAAACAAAAAAACCACCGCTACCAGCGGTG
GTTTGTTTGCCGGATCAAGAGCTACCAACTCTTTTTCCGAAGGTAACTGGCTTCAGCAGAGCGCAGATAC
CAAATACTGTTCTTCTAGTGTAGCCGTAGTTAGGCCACCACTTCAAGAACTCTGTAGCACCGCCTACATA
CCTCGCTCTGCTAATCCTGTTACCAGTGGCTGCTGCCAGTGGCGATAAGTCGTGTCTTACCGGGTTGGAC
TCAAGACGATAGTTACCGGATAAGGCGCAGCGGTCGGGCTGAACGGGGGGTTCGTGCACACAGCCCAGCT
TGGAGCGAACGACCTACACCGAACTGAGATACCTACAGCGTGAGCTATGAGAAAGCGCCACGCTTCCCGA
AGGGAGAAAGGCGGACAGGTATCCGGTAAGCGGCAGGGTCGGAACAGGAGAGCGCACGAGGGAGCTTCCA
GGGGGAAACGCCTGGTATCTTTATAGTCCTGTCGGGTTTCGCCACCTCTGACTTGAGCGTCGATTTTTGT
GATGCTCGTCAGGGGGGCGGAGCCTATGGAAAAACGCCAGCAACGCGGCCTTTTTACGGTTCCTGGCCTT
TTGCTGGCCTTTTGCTCACATGT
Features (pLannotate 1.2.2; 11 found; start..end, strand, type, name):
      1..241     +  promoter       U6 promoter: RNA polymerase III promoter for human U6 snRNA
    271..346     +  misc_RNA       gRNA scaffold: guide RNA scaffold for the Streptococcus pyogenes CRISPR/Cas9 system
    353..396     +  misc_RNA       gRNA scaffold (fragment): guide RNA scaffold for the Streptococcus pyogenes CRISPR/Cas9 system
    444..584     +  repeat_region  AAV2 ITR: inverted terminal repeat of adeno-associated virus serotype 2 inverted
    589..640     -  misc_feature   bom (fragment): basis of mobility region from pBR322
    659..1114    +  rep_origin     f1 ori (sequence partly withheld): f1 bacteriophage origin of replication; arrow indicates direction of (+) strand synthesis
   1115..1164    -  misc_feature   bom (fragment): basis of mobility region from pBR322
   1266..1301    -  CDS            rop (fragment): Rop protein, which maintains plasmids at low copy number; rop
   1396..1500    +  promoter       AmpR promoter: bla
   1501..2361    +  CDS            AmpR: β-lactamase; bla; confers resistance to ampicillin, carbenicillin, and related antibiotics
   2532..3120    +  rep_origin     ori: high-copy-number ColE1/pMB1/pBR322/pUC origin of replication
