[The description below was written by a language model from this plasmid's Addgene catalogue record and pLannotate feature annotations shown in this document.]
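Description:
gh88 is a small (about 3.2 kb) mammalian expression plasmid built on a pU6 backbone that produces a single CRISPR guide RNA directed against human FUT4, the gene encoding fucosyltransferase IV (also known as CD15, LeX or SSEA-1). The human U6 snRNA promoter, an RNA polymerase III promoter suited to short, uncapped transcripts, sits at the start of the sequence. It is followed by a short interval that would accommodate the 20-nucleotide FUT4 spacer, and then by the Streptococcus pyogenes Cas9 guide RNA scaffold. A second, partial copy of the scaffold is annotated immediately downstream. The plasmid carries no Cas9 coding sequence and no mammalian selection marker or reporter, so the nuclease has to be supplied from a separate construct or a Cas9-expressing cell line.

In bacteria the plasmid is maintained at high copy through a ColE1/pUC-type origin and is selected with ampicillin via the bla β-lactamase gene under its own promoter. An f1 phage origin is also present, along with short fragments of the pBR322 bom and rop regions that appear to be backbone remnants. A single AAV2 inverted terminal repeat is annotated downstream of the guide cassette. With only one ITR detected, the record gives no indication that the plasmid is intended for AAV packaging, and this element is most likely a relic of the parental vector. The cloning sites used to insert the guide are not recorded. The construct belongs to a validated gRNA library covering the human glycosyltransferase genes and is used with Cas9 for targeted disruption of FUT4 in human cells, for example in studies of glycosylation.
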