Addgene plasmid #106759: gh88
Purpose: expression of gRNA targeting FUT4
Depositing lab: Eric-Paul Bennett. Depositing organization: University of Copenhagen. Publication: A validated gRNA library for CRISPR/Cas9 targeting of the human glycosyltransferase genome. Narimatsu Y, Joshi HJ, Zhang Y, Gomes C, Chen YH, Lorenzetti F, Furukawa S, Schjoldager K, Hansen L, Clausen H, Bennett EP, Wandall HH. Glycobiology. 2018 Jan 5. pii: 4791732. doi: 10.1093/glycob/cwx101. PubMed 29315387.
Backbone
  Vector backbone: pU6
  Vector type: Mammalian Expression
Growth in bacteria
  Bacterial resistance: Ampicillin, 100 μg/mL
  Growth temperature: 37°C
  Growth strain: DH5alpha
  Copy number: High Copy
Gene/Insert
  Gene/Insert name: FUT4
  gRNA/shRNA sequence: CCTCCACGCCTGCGGACGCG
  Species: H. sapiens (human)
  Entrez Gene: FUT4 (a.k.a. CD15, ELFT, FCT3A, FUC-TIV, FUTIV, LeX, SSEA-1)
  Cloning method: Restriction Enzyme; 5′ cloning site unknown (unknown if destroyed); 3′ cloning site unknown (unknown if destroyed)
  Sequencing primers: 5′ T7NP
Terms and licenses: Academic/Nonprofit Terms; Industry Terms: Not Available to Industry
How to cite: gh88 was a gift from Eric-Paul Bennett (Addgene plasmid # 106759 ; http://n2t.net/addgene:106759 ; RRID:Addgene_106759)
