>Addgene plasmid #106759 | gh88 | addgene partial sequence | sequence record 221088 | hU6-F 5'-GAGGGCCTATTTCCCATGATT-3'
AATTGGAATTAATTTGACTGTAAACACAAAGATATTAGTACAAAATACGTGACGTAGAAAGTAATAATTT
CTTGGGTAGTTTGCAGTTTTAAAATTATGTTTTAAAATGGACTATCATATGCTTACCGTAACTTGAAAGT
ATTTCGATTTCTTGGCTTTATATATCTTGTGGAAAGGACGAAACACCGCCTCCACGCCTGCGGACGCGGT
TTTAGAGCTAGAAATAGCAAGTTAAAATAAGGCTAGTCCGTTATCAACTTGAAAAAGTGGCACCGAGTCG
GTGCTTTTTTGTTTTAGAGCTAGAAATAGCAAGTTAAAATAAGGCTAGTCCGTTTTTAGCGCGTGCGCCA
ATTCTGCAGACAAATGGCTCTAGAGGGCCGCAGGAACCCCTAGTGATGGAGTTGGCCACTCCTCTCTGCG
CGCTCGCTCGCTCACTGAGGCCGGGCGAC
